Addgene plasmid #189584: pBA1031
Purpose: EdH4gp0214 deletion HR vector 250bp HR Arms (EdH4 phage editing)
Depositing lab: Jennifer Doudna. Depositing organization: University of California, Berkeley. Publication: Broad-spectrum CRISPR-Cas13a enables efficient phage genome editing. Adler BA, Hessler T, Cress BF, Lahiri A, Mutalik VK, Barrangou R, Banfield J, Doudna JA. Nat Microbiol. 2022 Dec;7(12):1967-1979. doi: 10.1038/s41564-022-01258-x. Epub 2022 Oct 31. PubMed 36316451.
Backbone
  Vector backbone: BBR1
  Vector type: Bacterial Expression, Synthetic Biology
Growth in bacteria
  Bacterial resistance: Kanamycin, 50 μg/mL
  Growth temperature: 37°C
  Growth strain: DH5alpha
  Copy number: Low Copy
Gene/Insert
  Gene/Insert name: EdH4gp0214 Deletion Locus 250bp Homology Arms
  Species: Bacteriophage EdH4
  Mutation: Encodes for a full deletion of EdH4gp0214
  GenBank ID: MK327930.1
Terms and licenses: Academic/Nonprofit Terms; Industry Terms: Not Available to Industry
How to cite: pBA1031 was a gift from Jennifer Doudna (Addgene plasmid # 189584 ; http://n2t.net/addgene:189584 ; RRID:Addgene_189584)
