[The description below was written by a language model from this plasmid's Addgene catalogue record and pLannotate feature annotations shown in this document.]
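Description:
pBA1031 is a small (about 4.2 kb) bacterial homologous-recombination donor plasmid built on a pBBR1 (BBR1) backbone and designed for editing the genome of bacteriophage EdH4. It replicates through the broad-host-range pBBR1 oriV together with the plasmid-encoded pBBR1 Rep protein, which the origin requires. This system is recorded as giving low copy number. Selection is by kanamycin, conferred by the aph(3')-Ia aminoglycoside phosphotransferase gene (KanR). These three elements are the only features picked up by automated annotation of the full sequence. The phage-derived insert is not annotated in the feature table, so its exact position and boundaries are not given, although it presumably lies in one of the unannotated stretches of the plasmid.

According to the catalogue entry, the payload is the EdH4gp0214 deletion locus: roughly 250 bp homology arms taken from the EdH4 genome, arranged so that they encode a complete deletion of EdH4gp0214. When a host cell carrying the plasmid is infected by EdH4, recombination between the arms and the matching phage sequences can transfer the deletion into replicating phage genomes, giving a fraction of edited progeny. The associated work concerns phage genome editing with CRISPR-Cas13a, in which RNA-targeting Cas13a is used to counterselect against unedited wild-type phage and enrich recombinants. This plasmid supplies only the repair template, and no Cas13a or guide RNA element is recorded on it. No promoter driving the insert is stated, and none would be needed for a donor template.
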