Features (pLannotate 1.2.2; 3 found; start..end, strand, type, name):
    667..1482    -  CDS            KanR: aminoglycoside phosphotransferase; aph(3')-Ia; confers resistance to kanamycin in bacteria or G418 (Geneticin®) in eukaryotes
   2798..3505    +  rep_origin     pBBR1 oriV (fragment): replication origin of the broad-host-range plasmid pBBR1 from Bordetella bronchiseptica; requires the pBBR1 Rep protein for replication
   3506..17      +  CDS            pBBR1 Rep (across the origin): replication protein for the broad-host-range plasmid pBBR1 from Bordetella bronchiseptica
>Addgene plasmid #189584 | pBA1031 | addgene full sequence | sequence record 370611 | Addgene NGS Result
CGCTGCCGCGCCGGTAGCACTTGGGTTGCGCAGCAACCCGTAAGTGCGCTGTTCCAGACTATCCACCTGC
CCGAACCAGAGACTTATCAAGAAGCTGCAATGCAGGCTGCAGGTGTGGATGAAAACTATGTAGCTATGTG
CATGTGCCGAGATCAGGTTGTTCTGTATAAAGCGTATCGACCAAACGGAGCCACGGAGTGGCTTGTATTC
CGACCCGAAGGATATGAAATCTTAGAGGCACTATGATAAATCTTGCCAAGGTTGCAACGACACTGTTAAT
TATTTGCTGGTCTGTAACCTTAACACTGTGTCTTGTATTTCAGTGAGGTGCTTGTATGGATAAGAGACGG
CTCAACGCCCGTCTCACAGCTGACAGTATAGTGACTAACAAGAGGTGAGGAGTGACTGATTTTACTGAAG
CTTTAATGATGGCCTTGTCTGTTTTAGCGCTATCGGTGTGTTTTGGGGCGTTATTCACATCTCTGGTTAA
AGTTTTACATACAGTATTATTACCCAAGGAGCGCAGTAATGACGAAGATTGACTTGAATGCTGGCGACCA
TGTTGTTGTCAAATGCATCGGAGATTATCTTGGATTCACAATCGGTAATACTTACGAGGCAGGAGGACTT
TGGCAGGTGGTGTTACAACCAATTAACCAATTCTGATTAGAAAAACTCATCGAGCATCAAATGAAACTGC
AATTTATTCATATCAGGATTATCAATACCATATTTTTGAAAAAGCCGTTTCTGTAATGAAGGAGAAAACT
CACCGAGGCAGTTCCATAGGATGGCAAGATCCTGGTATCGGTCTGCGATTCCGACTCGTCCAACATCAAT
ACAACCTATTAATTTCCCCTCGTCAAAAATAAGGTTATCAAGTGAGAAATCACCATGAGTGACGACTGAA
TCCGGTGAGAATGGCAAAAGCTTATGCATTTCTTTCCAGACTTGTTCAACAGGCCAGCCATTACGCTCGT
CATCAAAATCACTCGCATCAACCAAACCGTTATTCATTCGTGATTGCGCCTGAGCGAGGCGAAATACGCG
ATCGCTGTTAAAAGGACAATTACAAACAGGAATCGAATGCAACCGGCGCAGGAACACTGCAAGCGCATCA
ACAATATTTTCACCTGAATCAGGATATTCTTCTAATACCTGGAATGCTGTTTTCCCGGGGATCGCAGTGG
TGAGTAACCATGCATCATCAGGAGTACGGATAAAATGCTTGATGGTCGGAAGAGGCATAAATTCCGTCAG
CCAGTTTAGTCTGACCATCTCATCTGTAACATCATTGGCAACGCTACCTTTGCCATGTTTCAGAAACAAC
TCTGGCGCATCGGGCTTCCCATACAATCGATAGATTGTCGCACCTGATTGCCCGACATTATCGCGAGCCC
ATTTATACCCATATAAATCAGCATCCATGTTGGAATTTAATCGCGGCCTGGAGCAAGACGTTTCCCGTTG
AATATGGCTCATAACACCCCTTGTATTACTGTTTATGTAAGCAGACAGTTTTATTGTTCATGATGATATA
TTTTTATCTTGTGCAATGTAACATCAGAGATTTTGAGACACAACGTGGCTTTGTTGAATAAATCGAACTT
TTGCTGAGTTGAAGGATCAGCTTGCGTTTTCCCTTGTCCAGATAGCCCAGTAGCTGACATTTAGCCTAAA
TGACATTTCTCCGGAAAGTGCGCACGGCCACGCTCTTGTTGACGTTGAGCTTGCTTTTGACGTTGAACCT
CGCGTTGCTCGGTTAATAATTTCTCACCAACCGCTTTAATAATGGCCGCCGCTTTCGCTTGCATGTCACG
GTTCAGAGGACCGAGTGCATCTAATACCGGTTTCAAACGTTCGCGTAAATCGCGCGCAGTTTCCTGTGCC
TGGTCTGCTTTCTTACGCATTTCGCGGGCGCCGGCAGCCGCTTGCAGTGCTGGTTCGTAACCTTGACGGA
CTGCCTTAGTTAAGCGATCCGCGACTGCCTCAGGGGTTTCCACACGTTTAGAAATGCCTAATTTCTCCGC
CAGACCTTGTGGAGCGTAAGCACGGGGTTCCACGGCCTGAGGCGAAATCGTAACATGTCCTACAGGCGGG
CGTTCAAGCGCTTCATAAAATGCTTGGATACGAGTATGGCGCGCTTTACTCCCTTCAATCCCACGCTGAA
GGCCCAGGTCCGCAACCGCAGCAGCGAAGGTCGTTTGATCACGTGTCATTTGGGCCTTATTACCAATAAA
TTCTTTAGCACTCAAGCGACCATCTTGGGTCAAGGGGACTACAAAGGCCGTCATATGTGGGGATGTCTCA
TCGCGATGAATCGAAGCTGTTACAATACGGTCAGCGCCATATTTATCGGCTAACCATTTATGGGCTTTCT
CAAAGAATGCTGCTTGTTGCTCCTGTGACGCGCTTTTCCACCACTCGGGCGAAGCGGTCATCACATATTC
TACGGCAAGTACTGCATCTTTACGGCGCTTTTCAGGCAACAGTTCACGCAAACGACCCATGGCCTCGTCC
GTACTACTCGCGGCCCAATGTTCATTTTCCGGAGTACGAGATGCATCCGCATTCGGTGTTTCACGTTCAC
GATACGCATGTTTCAGCGACGCAGCAACATTACCCATCTTGGCGAGTTTCTTACAACGCATAATTGCATA
AGCGGCCATGCCTGCCCCTCCCTTTTGGTGTCCAACCGGCTCGACGGGGGCAGCGCAAGGCGGTGCCTCC
GGCGGGCCACTCAATGCTTGAGTATACTCACTAGACTTTGCTTCGCAAAGTCGTGACCGCCTACGGCGGC
TGCGCCTGCCCACGAGCTTGACCACAGGGATTGCCCACCGGCTACCCAGCCTTCGACCACATACCCACCG
GCTCCAACTGCGCGGCCTGCGGCCTTGCCCCATCAATTTTTTTAATTTTCTCTGGGGAAAAGCCTCCGGC
CTGCGGCCTGCGCGCTTCGCTTGCCGGTTGGACACCAAGTGGAAGGCGGGTCAAGGCTCGCGCAGCGACC
GCGCAGCGGCTTGGCCTTGACGCGCCTGGAACGACCCAAGCCTATGCGAGTGGGGGCAGTCGAAGGGCGA
AGCCCGCCCGCCTGCCCCCCGAGCCTCACGGCGGCGAGTGCGGGGGTTCCAAGGGGGCAGCGCCACCTTG
GGCAAGGCCGAAGGCCGCGCAGTCGATCAACAAGCCCCGGAGGGGCCACTTTTTGCCGGAGGGGGAGCCG
CGCCGAAGGCGTGGGGGAACCCCGCAGGGGTGCCCTTCTTTGGGCACCAAAGAACTAGATATAGGGCGAA
ATGCGAAAGACTTAAAAATCAACAACTTAAAAAAGGGGGGTACGCAACAGCTCATTGCGGCACCCCCCGC
AATAGCTCATTGCGTAGGTTAAAGAAAATCTGTAATTGACTGCCACTTTTACGCAACGCATAATTGTTGT
CGCGCTGCCGAAAAGTTGCAGCTGATTGCGCATGGTGCCGCAACCGTGCGGCACCCCTACCGCATGGAGA
TAAGCATGGCCACGCAGTCCAGAGAAATCGGCATTCAAGCCAAGAACAAGCCCGGTCACTGGGTGCAAAC
GGAACGCAAAGCGCATGAGGCGTGGGCCGGGCTTATTGCGAGGAAACCCACGGCGGCAATGCTGCTGCAT
CACCTCGTGGCGCAGATGGGCCACCAGAACGCCGTGGTGGTCAGCCAAAAGACACTTTCCAAGCTCATCG
GACGTTCTTTGCGGACGGTCCAATACGCAGTCAAGGACTTGGTGGCCGAGCGCTGGATCTCCGTCGTGAA
GCTCAACGGCCCCGGCACCGTGTTGGCCTACGTGGTCAATGACCGCGTGGCGTGGGGCCAGCCCCGCGAC
CAGTTGCGCCTGTCGGTGTTCAGTGCCGCCGTGGTGGTTGATCACGACGACCAGGACGAATCGCTGTTGG
GGCATGGCGACCTGCGCCGCATCCCGACCCTGTATCCGGGCGAGCAGCAACTACCGACCGGCCCCGGCGA
GGAGCCGCCCAGCCAGCCCGGCATTCCGGGCATGGAACCAGACCTGCCAGCCTTGACCGAAACGGAGGAA
TGGGAACGGCGCGGGCAGCAGCGCCTGCCGATGCCCGATGAGCCGTGTTTTCTGGACGATGGCGAGCCGT
TGGAGCCGCCGACACGGGTCA
